Addgene plasmid #207542: Halo-ATG5 HRD
Purpose: Homologous recombination donor to integrate a 3xFLAG-HaloTag at the endogenous ATG5 locus in human cells
Depositing lab: Jens Schmidt. Depositing organization: Michigan State University. Publication: Quantitative analysis of autophagy reveals the role of ATG9 and ATG2 in autophagosome formation. Broadbent DG, Barnaba C, Perez GI, Schmidt JC. J Cell Biol. 2023 Jul 3;222(7):e202210078. doi: 10.1083/jcb.202210078. Epub 2023 Apr 28. PubMed 37115157.
Backbone
  Vector backbone: pFastBac dual
  Backbone size w/o insert (bp): 5500
  Total vector size (bp): 9000
  Vector type: Mammalian Expression
Growth in bacteria
  Bacterial resistance: Ampicillin, 100 μg/mL
  Growth temperature: 37°C
  Growth strain: DH5alpha
  Copy number: High Copy
Gene/Insert
  Gene/Insert name: HaloTag flanked by human ATG5 locus sequences
  Species: H. sapiens (human), Synthetic
  Promoter: Endogenous
  Tag / fusion protein: HaloTag (N terminal on insert)
  Cloning method: Gibson Cloning
  Sequencing primers: 5′ GCTTTAAAAAACCTCCCACACCTC; 3′ AAA CCA CAA CTA GAA TGC AGT GA
Terms and licenses: Academic/Nonprofit Terms; Industry Terms: Not Available to Industry
How to cite: Halo-ATG5 HRD was a gift from Jens Schmidt (Addgene plasmid # 207542 ; http://n2t.net/addgene:207542 ; RRID:Addgene_207542)
