[The description below was written by a language model from this plasmid's Addgene catalogue record and pLannotate feature annotations shown in this document.]
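Description:
Halo-ATG5 HRD is a homologous recombination donor plasmid designed to knock a 3xFLAG-HaloTag into the endogenous ATG5 locus of human cells, so that the tagged protein is expressed from the native ATG5 promoter rather than from a plasmid-borne one. It was assembled by Gibson cloning in a pFastBac Dual backbone. This backbone serves here only as a bacterial carrier. Its baculovirus-related elements are all annotated but have no stated role in the genome-editing application: the polyhedrin and p10 promoters, the Tn7L and Tn7R transposition ends, the gentamicin resistance gene, and the HSV TK and SV40 polyadenylation signals. The plasmid is propagated in E. coli at high copy from a ColE1/pUC-type origin under ampicillin selection (AmpR), and it also carries an f1 origin.

The payload reads as a 3xFLAG epitope, then the HaloTag coding sequence, a TEV protease cleavage site and a fragment of the human ATG5 coding sequence. This arrangement is consistent with an in-frame N-terminal fusion at the start of ATG5. The unannotated regions on either side of the tag presumably correspond to the ATG5 genomic homology arms named in the catalogue entry, though the feature table does not label them. A short SV40 large T antigen fragment is annotated upstream of the tag, and the record does not explain it.

HaloTag binds chloroalkane ligands covalently, allowing fluorescent labelling of ATG5 at endogenous expression levels, while 3xFLAG supports detection or purification. The associated work concerns quantitative analysis of autophagosome formation. The nuclease or guide RNA used alongside the donor is not given in the record. The catalogue lists a total size of about 9,000 bp, whereas the sequenced record is 7,099 nt.
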