Features (pLannotate 1.2.2; 20 found; start..end, strand, type, name):
    286..337     -  misc_feature   bom (fragment): basis of mobility region from pBR322
    405..629     -  mobile_element Tn7R: mini-Tn7 element (right end of the Tn7 transposon) Tn7
    696..1229    -  CDS            GmR: gentamycin acetyltransferase; aacC1; confers resistance to gentamycin
   1399..1427    -  promoter       Pc promoter: intI1 (promoter lies within the coding sequence); class 1 integron promoter
   1405..1764    -  CDS            YPR2_ECOLX (fragment): Protein predicted: Swiss-Prot protein existence level 4. From Escherichia coli.
   1935..1983    -  polyA_signal   HSV TK poly(A) signal: herpes simplex virus thymidine kinase polyadenylation signal (Cole and Stacy, 1985)
   2119..2228    -  promoter       p10 promoter: baculovirus promoter for expression in insect cells
   2252..2343    +  promoter       polyhedrin promoter: polh from Autographa californica; promoter for the baculovirus polyhedrin gene
   2496..2579    +  CDS            large T antigen (fragment): large T antigen from SV40 (simian virus 40)
   3063..3128    +  CDS            3xFLAG: three tandem FLAG® epitope tags, followed by an enterokinase cleavage site
   3135..4025    +  CDS            HaloTag®: modified bacterial dehalogenase that forms covalent bonds with chloroalkane derivatives
   4038..4058    +  CDS            TEV site: tobacco etch virus (TEV) protease recognition and cleavage site
   4083..4187    +  CDS            ATG5 (fragment): ATG5_HUMAN - Also known as APG5L, ASP. Experimental evidence at protein level: Swiss-Prot protein existence level 1. (Microbial infection) May act as a proviral factor. In association with ATG12, negatively regulates the innate antiviral immune response by impairing the type I IFN production pathway upon vesicular stomatitis virus (VSV) infection (PubMed:17709747). Required for the translation of incoming hepatitis C virus (HCV) RNA and, thereby, for initiation of HCV replication, but not required once infection is established (PubMed:19666601). From Homo sapiens (Human).
   4483..4617    +  polyA_signal   SV40 poly(A) signal: SV40 polyadenylation signal
   4646..4811    -  mobile_element Tn7L: mini-Tn7 element (left end of the Tn7 transposon) Tn7
   4974..4990    +  CDS            lacZα (fragment): LacZα fragment of β-galactosidase; lacZ fragment
   4995..5449    +  rep_origin     f1 ori (sequence partly withheld): f1 bacteriophage origin of replication; arrow indicates direction of (+) strand synthesis
   5475..5579    +  promoter       AmpR promoter: bla
   5580..6440    +  CDS            AmpR: β-lactamase; bla; confers resistance to ampicillin, carbenicillin, and related antibiotics
   6611..100     +  rep_origin     ori (across the origin): high-copy-number ColE1/pMB1/pBR322/pUC origin of replication
>Addgene plasmid #207542 | Halo-ATG5 HRD | addgene full sequence | sequence record 430513 | Addgene NGS Result
GGGAAACGCCTGGTATCTTTATAGTCCTGTCGGGTTTCGCCACCTCTGACTTGAGCGTCGATTTTTGTGA
TGCTCGTCAGGGGGGCGGAGCCTATGGAAAAACGCCAGCAACGCGGCCTTTTTACGGTTCCTGGCCTTTT
GCTGGCCTTTTGCTCACATGTTCTTTCCTGCGTTATCCCCTGATTCTGTGGATAACCGTATTACCGCCTT
TGAGTGAGCTGATACCGCTCGCCGCAGCCGAACGACCGAGCGCAGCGAGTCAGTGAGCGAGGAAGCGGAA
GAGCGCCTGATGCGGTATTTTCTCCTTACGCATCTGTGCGGTATTTCACACCGCATAGACCAGCCGCGTA
ACCTGGCAAAATCGGTTACGGTTGAGTAATAAATGGATGCCCTGCGTAAGCGGGTGTGGGCGGACAATAA
AGTCTTAAACTGAACAAAATAGATCTAAACTATGACAATAAAGTCTTAAACTAGACAGAATAGTTGTAAA
CTGAAATCAGTCCAGTTATGCTGTGAAAAAGCATACTGGACTTTTGTTATGGCTAAAGCAAACTCTTCAT
TTTCTGAAGTGCAAATTGCCCGTCGTATTAAAGAGGGGCGTGGCCAAGGGCATGGTAAAGACTATATTCG
CGGCGTTGTGACAATTTACCGAACAACTCCGCGGCCGGGAAGCCGATCTCGGCTTGAACGAATTGTTAGG
TGGCGGTACTTGGGTCGATATCAAAGTGCATCACTTCTTCCCGTATGCCCAACTTTGTATAGAGAGCCAC
TGCGGGATCGTCACCGTAATCTGCTTGCACGTAGATCACATAAGCACCAAGCGCGTTGGCCTCATGCTTG
AGGAGATTGATGAGCGCGGTGGCAATGCCCTGCCTCCGGTGCTCGCCGGAGACTGCGAGATCATAGATAT
AGATCTCACTACGCGGCTGCTCAAACTTGGGCAGAACGTAAGCCGCGAGAGCGCCAACAACCGCTTCTTG
GTCGAAGGCAGCAAGCGCGATGAATGTCTTACTACGGAGCAAGTTCCCGAGGTAATCGGAGTCCGGCTGA
TGTTGGGAGTAGGTGGCTACGTCTCCGAACTCACGACCGAAAAGATCAAGAGCAGCCCGCATGGATTTGA
CTTGGTCAGGGCCGAGCCTACATGTGCGAATGATGCCCATACTTGAGCCACCTAACTTTGTTTTAGGGCG
ACTGCCCTGCTGCGTAACATCGTTGCTGCTCCATAACATCAAACATCGACCCACGGCGTAACGCGCTTGC
TGCTTGGATGCCCGAGGCATAGACTGTACAAAAAAACAGTCATAACAAGCCATGAAAACCGCCACTGCGC
CGTTACCACCGCTGCGTTCGGTCAAGGTTCTGGACCAGTTGCGTGAGCGCATACGCTACTTGCATTACAG
TTTACGAACCGAACAGGCTTATGTCAACTGGGTTCGTGCCTTCATCCGTTTCCACGGTGTGCGTCACCCG
GCAACCTTGGGCAGCAGCGAAGTCGAGGCATTTCTGTCCTGGCTGGCGAACGAGCGCAAGGTTTCGGTCT
CCACGCATCGTCAGGCATTGGCGGCCTTGCTGTTCTTCTACGGCAAGGTGCTGTGCACGGATCTGCCCTT
GCTTCAGGAGATCGGTAGACCTCGGCCGTCGCGGCGCTTGCCGGTGGTGCTGACCCCGGATGAAGTGGTT
CGCATCCTCGGTTTTCTGGAAGGCGAGCATCGTTTGTTCGCCCAGGACTCTAGCTATAGTTCTAGTGGTT
GGCTACGTACCCGTAGTGGCTATGGCAGGGCTTGCCGCCCCGACGTTGGCTGCGAGCCCTGGGCCTTCAC
CCGAACTTGGGGGTTGGGGTGGGGAAAAGGAAGAAACGCGGGCGTATTGGTCCCAATGGGGTCTCGGTGG
GGTATCGACAGAGTGCCAGCCCTGGGACCGAACCCCGCGTTTATGAACAAACGACCCAACACCCGTGCGT
TTTATTCTGTCTTTTTATTGCCGTCATAGCGCGGGTTCCTTCCGGTATTGTCTCCTTCCGTGTTTCAGTT
AGCCTCCCCCATCTCCCGGTACCGCATGCTATGCATCAGCTGCTAGCACCATGGCTCGAGATCCCGGGTG
ATCAAGTCTTCGTCGAGTGATTGTAAATAAAATGTAATTTACAGTATAGTATTTTAATTAATATACAAAT
GATTTGATAATAATTCTTATTTAACTATAATATATTGTGTTGGGTTGAATTAAAGGTCCGTATACTCCGG
AATATTAATAGATCATGGAGATAATTAAAATGATAACCATCTCGCAAATAAATAAGTATTTTACTGTTTT
CGTAACAGTTTTGTAATAAAAAAACCTATAAATATTCCGGATTATTCATACCGTCCCACCATCGGGCGCG
GATCCCGGTCCGAAGCGCGCGGAATTCAAAGGCCTACGTCGACGAGCTCACTAGTCGCGGCCGCTTTCGA
ATCTAGAGCCTGCAGTCTCGACAAGCTTGTCGAGAAGTACTAGAGGATCATAATCAGCCATACCACATTT
GTAGAGGTTTTACTTGCTTTAAAAAACCTCCCACACCTCCCCCTGAACCTGAAACATAAAATGAATGCAA
TTGTTGTTGTTGGGGCAGGGGTAAATGCGAGAATGATCCTTTGGAGTTGGACTGTCAGGATTCACAGGGT
ATAGGTGAAGCTCCTCTTTAGGTAAGCAGTAGACTCTTCTGGGCTTGAAAGACTGATGCAGATACAGTTT
CATTTTGACTGTGGTTCAGTACTTAAATATGCAATGAATATTACTGGCATATGTAATTTTGATCTGATTC
CTTTACATAAGTAATAATTTTACATTTAGAATTTGTTGTACTCTTTTCTTTGAATTTATACTAAAGATTG
GTGATCATCGTTTTTTTTTTTTTGAAGTGGATAATCTTTATGGCATGGATTTTTTAAAATAATCTTTTGT
TTTCTAGCAGGTTCATTCATCGTTGCAAGGATCTGACTAATGCTCTTCATTTTATTTTCAGTTTGGCTTT
GGTTGAAATAAGAATTTAGCCTGTATGTACTGCTTTAACTCCTGGAAGAATGGACTACAAAGACCATGAC
GGTGATTATAAAGATCATGATATCGATTACAAGGATGACGATGACAAGGGTTCCATGGCAGAAATCGGTA
CTGGCTTTCCATTCGACCCCCATTATGTGGAAGTCCTGGGCGAGCGCATGCACTACGTCGATGTTGGTCC
GCGCGATGGCACCCCTGTGCTGTTCCTGCACGGTAACCCGACCTCCTCCTACGTGTGGCGCAACATCATC
CCGCATGTTGCACCGACCCATCGCTGCATTGCTCCAGACCTGATCGGTATGGGCAAATCCGACAAACCAG
ACCTGGGTTATTTCTTCGACGACCACGTCCGCTTCATGGATGCCTTCATCGAAGCCCTGGGTCTGGAAGA
GGTCGTCCTGGTCATTCACGACTGGGGCTCCGCTCTGGGTTTCCACTGGGCCAAGCGCAATCCAGAGCGC
GTCAAAGGTATTGCATTTATGGAGTTCATCCGCCCTATCCCGACCTGGGACGAATGGCCAGAATTTGCCC
GCGAGACCTTCCAGGCCTTCCGCACCACCGACGTCGGCCGCAAGCTGATCATCGATCAGAACGTTTTTAT
CGAGGGTACGCTGCCGATGGGTGTCGTCCGCCCGCTGACTGAAGTCGAGATGGACCATTACCGCGAGCCG
TTCCTGAATCCTGTTGACCGCGAGCCACTGTGGCGCTTCCCAAACGAGCTGCCAATCGCCGGTGAGCCAG
CGAACATCGTCGCGCTGGTCGAAGAATACATGGACTGGCTGCACCAGTCCCCTGTCCCGAAGCTGCTGTT
CTGGGGCACCCCAGGCGTTCTGATCCCACCGGCCGAAGCCGCTCGCCTGGCCAAAAGCCTGCCTAACTGC
AAGGCTGTGGACATCGGCCCGGGTCTGAATCTGCTGCAAGAAGACAACCCGGACCTGATCGGCAGCGAGA
TCGCGCGCTGGCTGTCGACGCTCGAGATTTCCGGCGAGCCAACCACTGAGGATCTGTACTTTCAGAGCGA
TAACGCGATCGCTTCCGGTACCACAGATGACAAAGATGTGCTTCGAGATGTGTGGTTTGGACGAATTCCA
ACTTGTTTCACGCTATATCAAGATGAGATAACTGAAAGGGAAGCAGAACCATACTATGTAAGTACATTGA
TTGTGGCAAATGGGATATTTAACCTTGTCCATTTTTGTAAGAAAAAGCTGTAAGAACTTGGAGGCCATTA
TGTAACGTTTTAGATACAGCTAATTCATGCTTATTTTGGAAAAAAAATTAACACAGATAAGCATAAAGAA
GGAAATAATCACCTCTAATGCTACCACTCAGAGGACAAAACCACTGTCAGCATGTTGTCATGATGCGTTC
TGGACTTTGTTTTCCTTACATGTATGTGGGTATGTTAATGGAATCATCAGCTATGGTGCCTTCTTGACTT
TCAACTTGTTTATTGCAGCTTATAATGGTTACAAATAAAGCAATAGCATCACAAATTTCACAAATAAAGC
ATTTTTTTCACTGCATTCTAGTTGTGGTTTGTCCAAACTCATCAATGTATCTTATCATGTCTGGATCTGA
TCACTGCTTGAGCCTAGGAGATCCGAACCAGATAAGTGAAATCTAGTTCCAAACTATTTTGTCATTTTTA
ATTTTCGTATTAGCTTACGACGCTACACCCAGTTCCCATCTATTTTGTCACTCTTCCCTAAATAATCCTT
AAAAACTCCATTTCCACCCCTCCCAGTTCCCAACTATTTTGTCCGCCCACAGCGGGGCATTTTTCTTCCT
GTTATGTTTTTAATCAAACATCCTGCCAACTCCATGTGACAAACCGTCATCTTCGGCTACTTTTTCTCTG
TCACAGAATGAAAATTTTTCTGTCATCTCTTCGTTATTAATGTTTGTAATTGACTGAATATCAACGCTTA
TTTGCAGCCTGAATGGCGAATGGG
[124 nt withheld, positions 4995-5118]
C
[91 nt withheld, positions 5120-5210]
A
[49 nt withheld, positions 5212-5260]
CCTTTGACGTTGGAGTCCACGTTCTT
[37 nt withheld, positions 5287-5323]
ACCCTATCTCGGTCTATTCTTTTGATTTATAAGGGATTTTGCCGATTTCGGCCTATTGGTTAAAAAATGA
GCTGATTTAACAAAAATTTAACGCGAATTTTAACAAAATATTAACGCTTACAATTTAGGTGGCACTTTTC
GGGGAAATGTGCGCGGAACCCCTATTTGTTTATTTTTCTAAATACATTCAAATATGTATCCGCTCATGAG
ACAATAACCCTGATAAATGCTTCAATAATATTGAAAAAGGAAGAGTATGAGTATTCAACATTTCCGTGTC
GCCCTTATTCCCTTTTTTGCGGCATTTTGCCTTCCTGTTTTTGCTCACCCAGAAACGCTGGTGAAAGTAA
AAGATGCTGAAGATCAGTTGGGTGCACGAGTGGGTTACATCGAACTGGATCTCAACAGCGGTAAGATCCT
TGAGAGTTTTCGCCCCGAAGAACGTTTTCCAATGATGAGCACTTTTAAAGTTCTGCTATGTGGCGCGGTA
TTATCCCGTATTGACGCCGGGCAAGAGCAACTCGGTCGCCGCATACACTATTCTCAGAATGACTTGGTTG
AGTACTCACCAGTCACAGAAAAGCATCTTACGGATGGCATGACAGTAAGAGAATTATGCAGTGCTGCCAT
AACCATGAGTGATAACACTGCGGCCAACTTACTTCTGACAACGATCGGAGGACCGAAGGAGCTAACCGCT
TTTTTGCACAACATGGGGGATCATGTAACTCGCCTTGATCGTTGGGAACCGGAGCTGAATGAAGCCATAC
CAAACGACGAGCGTGACACCACGATGCCTGTAGCAATGGCAACAACGTTGCGCAAACTATTAACTGGCGA
ACTACTTACTCTAGCTTCCCGGCAACAATTAATAGACTGGATGGAGGCGGATAAAGTTGCAGGACCACTT
CTGCGCTCGGCCCTTCCGGCTGGCTGGTTTATTGCTGATAAATCTGGAGCCGGTGAGCGTGGGTCTCGCG
GTATCATTGCAGCACTGGGGCCAGATGGTAAGCCCTCCCGTATCGTAGTTATCTACACGACGGGGAGTCA
GGCAACTATGGATGAACGAAATAGACAGATCGCTGAGATAGGTGCCTCACTGATTAAGCATTGGTAACTG
TCAGACCAAGTTTACTCATATATACTTTAGATTGATTTAAAACTTCATTTTTAATTTAAAAGGATCTAGG
TGAAGATCCTTTTTGATAATCTCATGACCAAAATCCCTTAACGTGAGTTTTCGTTCCACTGAGCGTCAGA
CCCCGTAGAAAAGATCAAAGGATCTTCTTGAGATCCTTTTTTTCTGCGCGTAATCTGCTGCTTGCAAACA
AAAAAACCACCGCTACCAGCGGTGGTTTGTTTGCCGGATCAAGAGCTACCAACTCTTTTTCCGAAGGTAA
CTGGCTTCAGCAGAGCGCAGATACCAAATACTGTTCTTCTAGTGTAGCCGTAGTTAGGCCACCACTTCAA
GAACTCTGTAGCACCGCCTACATACCTCGCTCTGCTAATCCTGTTACCAGTGGCTGCTGCCAGTGGCGAT
AAGTCGTGTCTTACCGGGTTGGACTCAAGACGATAGTTACCGGATAAGGCGCAGCGGTCGGGCTGAACGG
GGGGTTCGTGCACACAGCCCAGCTTGGAGCGAACGACCTACACCGAACTGAGATACCTACAGCGTGAGCT
ATGAGAAAGCGCCACGCTTCCCGAAGGGAGAAAGGCGGACAGGTATCCGGTAAGCGGCAGGGTCGGAACA
GGAGAGCGCACGAGGGAGCTTCCAGG
